>Addgene plasmid #137035 | pP13-TEV-His12 | addgene full sequence | sequence record 275690 | Addgene NGS Result
GATCTCGATCCCGCGAAATTAATACGACTCACTATAGGGAGACCACAACGGTTTCCCTCTAGAAATAATT
TTGTTTAACTTTAAGAAGGAGATATACATATGAACAAGCTGCTGATCTTCGTGCTGGCGACCTTTTGCGT
TTTCAGCAGCTTTGCGCAGGCGAACGACAGCAAAAACGGCGCGTTTGGTATGAGCGCGGGTGAAAAGCTG
CTGGTGTACGAGACCAGCAAACAGGACCCGATCGTTCCGTTCCTGCTGAACCTGTTCCTGGGTTTTGGCA
TTGGTAGCTTTGCGCAAGGCGACATCCTGGGTGGCAGCCTGATTCTGGGTTTCGATGCGGTGGGCATCGG
TCTGATTCTGGCGGGCGCGTACCTGGACATCAAGGCGCTGGATGGTATTACCAAAAAGGCGGCGTTTCAG
TGGACCTGGGGCAAAGGTGTGATGCTGGCGGGTGTGGTTACGATGGCGGTTACCCGTCTGACCGAGATTA
TCCTGCCGTTCACCTTTGCGAACAGCTATAACCGTAAACTGAAGAACAGCCTGAACGTGGCGCTGGGTGG
CTTCGAACCGAGCTTTGACGTTGCGATGGGTCAGAGCAGCGCGCTGGGCTTCGAGCTGAGCTTTAAAAAG
AGCTACGAAAATCTTTATTTTCAAGGTCACCATCATCACCACCATCACCATCATCACCACCATTAATAAA
AGGGCGAATTCCAGCACACTGGCGGCCGTTACTAGTGGATCCGGCTGCTAACAAAGCCCGAAAGGAAGCT
GAGTTGGCTGCTGCCACCGCTGAGCAATAACTAGCATAACCCCTTGGGGCCTCTAAACGGGTCTTGAGGG
GTTTTTTGCTGAAAGGAGGAACTATATCCGGATCTGGCGTAATAGCGAAGAGGCCCGCACCGATCGCCCT
TCCCAACAGTTGCGCAGCCTGAATGGCGAATGGG
[124 nt withheld, positions 945-1068]
C
[91 nt withheld, positions 1070-1160]
A
[49 nt withheld, positions 1162-1210]
CCTTTGACGTTGGAGTCCACGTTCTTT
[37 nt withheld, positions 1238-1274]
ACCCTATCTCGGTCTATTCTTTTGATTTATAAGGGATTTTGCCGATTTCGGCCTATTGGTTAAAAAATGA
GCTGATTTAACAAAAATTTAACGCGAATTTTAACAAAATATTAACGCTTACAATTTAGGTGGCACTTTTC
GGGGAAATGTGCGCGGAACCCCTATTTGTTTATTTTTCTAAATACATTCAAATATGTATCCGCTCATGAG
ACAATAACCCTGATAAATGCTTCAATAATATTGAAAAAGGAAGAGTATGAGTATTCAACATTTCCGTGTC
GCCCTTATTCCCTTTTTTGCGGCATTTTGCCTTCCTGTTTTTGCTCACCCAGAAACGCTGGTGAAAGTAA
AAGATGCTGAAGATCAGTTGGGTGCACGAGTGGGTTACATCGAACTGGATCTCAACAGCGGTAAGATCCT
TGAGAGTTTTCGCCCCGAAGAACGTTTTCCAATGATGAGCACTTTTAAAGTTCTGCTATGTGGCGCGGTA
TTATCCCGTATTGACGCCGGGCAAGAGCAACTCGGTCGCCGCATACACTATTCTCAGAATGACTTGGTTG
AGTACTCACCAGTCACAGAAAAGCATCTTACGGATGGCATGACAGTAAGAGAATTATGCAGTGCTGCCAT
AACCATGAGTGATAACACTGCGGCCAACTTACTTCTGACAACGATCGGAGGACCGAAGGAGCTAACCGCT
TTTTTGCACAACATGGGGGATCATGTAACTCGCCTTGATCGTTGGGAACCGGAGCTGAATGAAGCCATAC
CAAACGACGAGCGTGACACCACGATGCCTGTAGCAATGGCAACAACGTTGCGCAAACTATTAACTGGCGA
ACTACTTACTCTAGCTTCCCGGCAACAATTAATAGACTGGATGGAGGCGGATAAAGTTGCAGGACCACTT
CTGCGCTCGGCCCTTCCGGCTGGCTGGTTTATTGCTGATAAATCTGGAGCCGGTGAGCGTGGGTCTCGCG
GTATCATTGCAGCACTGGGGCCAGATGGTAAGCCCTCCCGTATCGTAGTTATCTACACGACGGGGAGTCA
GGCAACTATGGATGAACGAAATAGACAGATCGCTGAGATAGGTGCCTCACTGATTAAGCATTGGTAACTG
TCAGACCAAGTTTACTCATATATACTTTAGATTGATTTAAAACTTCATTTTTAATTTAAAAGGATCTAGG
TGAAGATCCTTTTTGATAATCTCATGACCAAAATCCCTTAACGTGAGTTTTCGTTCCACTGAGCGTCAGA
CCCCGTAGAAAAGATCAAAGGATCTTCTTGAGATCCTTTTTTTCTGCGCGTAATCTGCTGCTTGCAAACA
AAAAAACCACCGCTACCAGCGGTGGTTTGTTTGCCGGATCAAGAGCTACCAACTCTTTTTCCGAAGGTAA
CTGGCTTCAGCAGAGCGCAGATACCAAATACTGTTCTTCTAGTGTAGCCGTAGTTAGGCCACCACTTCAA
GAACTCTGTAGCACCGCCTACATACCTCGCTCTGCTAATCCTGTTACCAGTGGCTGCTGCCAGTGGCGAT
AAGTCGTGTCTTACCGGGTTGGACTCAAGACGATAGTTACCGGATAAGGCGCAGCGGTCGGGCTGAACGG
GGGGTTCGTGCACACAGCCCAGCTTGGAGCGAACGACCTACACCGAACTGAGATACCTACAGCGTGAGCT
ATGAGAAAGCGCCACGCTTCCCGAAGGGAGAAAGGCGGACAGGTATCCGGTAAGCGGCAGGGTCGGAACA
GGAGAGCGCACGAGGGAGCTTCCAGGGGGAAACGCCTGGTATCTTTATAGTCCTGTCGGGTTTCGCCACC
TCTGACTTGAGCGTCGATTTTTGTGATGCTCGTCAGGGGGGCGGAGCCTATGGAAAAACGCCAGCAACGC
GGCCTTTTTACGGTTCCTGGCCTTTTGCTGGCCTTTTGCTCACATGTTCTTTCCTGCGTTATCCCCTGAT
TCTGTGGATAACCGTATTACCGCCTTTGAGTGAGCTGATACCGCTCGCCGCAGCCGAACGACCGAGCGCA
GCGAGTCAGTGAGCGAGGAAGCGGAAGAGCGCCCAATACGCAAACCGCCTCTCCCCGCGCGTTGGCCGAT
TCATTAATGCAG
Features (pLannotate 1.2.2; 10 found; start..end, strand, type, name):
     20..38      +  promoter       T7 promoter: promoter for bacteriophage T7 RNA polymerase
     70..92      +  RBS            RBS: efficient ribosome binding site from bacteriophage T7 gene 10 (Olins and Rangwala, 1989)
    744..793     +  CDS            SET1 (fragment): solubility-enhancement tag derived from T7 phage gene 10B
    801..848     +  terminator     T7 terminator: transcription terminator for bacteriophage T7 RNA polymerase
    874..940     +  CDS            lacZα (fragment): LacZα fragment of β-galactosidase; lacZ fragment
    945..1373    +  rep_origin     f1 ori (sequence partly withheld): f1 bacteriophage origin of replication; arrow indicates direction of (+) strand synthesis
   1426..1530    +  promoter       AmpR promoter: bla
   1531..2391    +  CDS            AmpR: β-lactamase; bla; confers resistance to ampicillin, carbenicillin, and related antibiotics
   2562..3150    +  rep_origin     ori: high-copy-number ColE1/pMB1/pBR322/pUC origin of replication
   3333..3386    +  CDS            lacI (fragment): lac repressor; lacI; The lac repressor binds to the lac operator to inhibit transcription in E. coli. This inhibition can be relieved by adding lactose or isopropyl-β-D-thiogalactopyranoside (IPTG).
