[The description below was written by a language model from this plasmid's Addgene catalogue record and pLannotate feature annotations shown in this document.]
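Description:
pP13-TEV-His12 is a small (about 3.4 kb) bacterial expression plasmid built on the pRSET-TEV-12His backbone for producing the Borrelia burgdorferi B31 protein P13 (BB_0034) in E. coli. It replicates from a high-copy ColE1/pUC-type origin and is selected with ampicillin through the β-lactamase gene driven by its own bla promoter. An f1 phage origin is also present, which in principle allows single-stranded DNA rescue. The automated annotation additionally flags short fragments of lacZα, lacI and a T7 gene 10-derived solubility tag. These are partial backbone remnants rather than functional elements, so the plasmid does not appear to carry a complete lac repressor gene.

The expression cassette consists of a T7 promoter and the efficient T7 gene 10 ribosome binding site upstream of the insert, with a T7 terminator downstream. The P13 coding region itself was not recognised by the feature annotation, but it should occupy the gap between the RBS and the terminator. According to the record, it encodes the wild-type, full-length protein, including its native N-terminal membrane-targeting signal peptide. The DNA sequence differs from that of B. burgdorferi because it was codon-optimised for E. coli, and it was inserted by ligation-independent cloning. The backbone supplies a C-terminal His12 tag preceded by a TEV protease site, allowing metal-affinity purification and subsequent tag removal. Transcription requires a host that supplies T7 RNA polymerase. The construct was made for membrane-directed expression of Lyme disease virulence factors in E. coli.
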