Addgene plasmid #137035: pP13-TEV-His12
Purpose: expression clone from T7 promoter for full-length (signal peptide containing) B. burgdorferi P13 with C-terminal TEV-protease-cleavable His12
Depositing lab: Debra Hansen. Depositing organization: Arizona State University. Publication: Membrane directed expression in Escherichia coli of BBA57 and other virulence factors from the Lyme disease agent Borrelia burgdorferi. Robertson KE, Truong CD, Craciunescu FM, Chiu PL, Fromme P, Hansen DT. Sci Rep. 2019 Nov 26;9(1):17606. doi: 10.1038/s41598-019-53830-x. PubMed 31772280.
Backbone
  Vector backbone: pRSET-TEV-12His
  Vector type: Bacterial Expression
Growth in bacteria
  Bacterial resistance: Ampicillin, 100 μg/mL
  Growth temperature: 37°C
  Growth strain: DH5alpha
  Copy number: High Copy
Gene/Insert
  Gene/Insert name: AAC66426.1 (alt name: P13 BB0034)
  Species: Borrelia burgdorferi B31
  Mutation: wild type, full-length protein, contains signal peptide
  Entrez Gene: BB_0034 (a.k.a. BB_0034)
  Promoter: T7
  Tag / fusion protein: His12 (TEV protease cleavable) (C terminal on backbone)
  Cloning method: Ligation Independent Cloning
  Sequencing primers: 5′ TAATACGACTCACTATAGGG; 3′ GCTAGTTATTGCTCAGCGG
Terms and licenses: Academic/Nonprofit Terms; Industry Terms: Not Available to Industry
Depositor comments: This plasmid uses the T7 promoter to express in E. coli the full-length, wild-type protein containing a C-terminal TEV-protease-cleavable His12-tag. The protein sequence includes its N-terminal membrane-targeting signal peptide sequence. The gene encoding the protein does not have the same DNA sequence as B. burgdorferi because the gene has been optimized for expression in E. coli.
How to cite: pP13-TEV-His12 was a gift from Debra Hansen (Addgene plasmid # 137035 ; http://n2t.net/addgene:137035 ; RRID:Addgene_137035)
